>Addgene plasmid #24642 | pFloxin-MCS2-IRES-MCS | depositor full sequence | sequence record 11470 | Author sequence
AAGCTTCCTTCTGCAGGAGCGTACAGAACCCAGGGCCCTGGCACCCGTGCAGACCCTGGCCCACCCCACC
TGGGCGCTCAGTGCCCAAGAGATGTCCACACCTAGGATGTCCCGCGGTGGGTGGGGGGCCCGAGAGACGG
GCAGGCCGGGGGCAGGCCTGGCCATGCGGGGCCGAACCGGGCACTGCCCAGCGTGGGGCGCGGGGGCCAC
GGCGCGCGCCCCCAGCCCCCGGGCCCAGCACCCCAAGGCGGCCAACGCCAAAACTCTCCCTCCTCCTCTT
CCTCAATCTCGCTCTCGCTCTTTTTTTTTTTCGCAAAAGGAGGGGAGAGGGGGTAAAAAAATGCTGCACT
GTGCGGCGAAGCCGGTGAGTGAGCGGCGCGGGGCCAATCAGCGTGCGCCGTTCCGAAAGTTGCCTTTTAT
GGCTCGAGCGGCCGCGGCGGCGCCCTATAAAACCCAGCGGCGCGACGCGCCACCACCGCCGAGACCGCGT
CCGCCCCGCGAGCACAGAGCCTCGCCTTTGCCACCATGGCTATAACTTCGTATAGCATACATTATACGAA
CGGTAGTGATAGGCCTTTTAGCTACATCTGCCAATCCATCTCATTTTCACACACACACACACCACTTTCC
TTCTGGTCAGTGGGCACATGTCCAGCCTCAAGTTTATATCACCACCCCCAATGCCCAACACTTGTATGGC
CTTGGGCGGGTCATCCCCCCCCCCACCCCCAGTATCTGCAACCTCAAGCTAGCTTGGGTGCGTTGGTTGT
GGATAAGTAGCTAGACTCCAGCAACCAGTAACCTCTGCCCTTTCTCCTCCATGACAACCAGGTACCGGTA
GTGACTAATAGCTGATAGAATTCCGCCCCCCCCCCCCCCCCCTCTCCCTCCCCCCCCCCTAACGTTACTG
GCCGAAGCCGCTTGGAATAAGGCCGGTGTGCGTTTGTCTATATGTTATTTTCCACCATATTGCCGTCTTT
TGGCAATGTGAGGGCCCGGAAACCTGGCCCTGTCTTCTTGACGAGCATTCCTAGGGGTCTTTCCCCTCTC
GCCAAAGGAATGCAAGGTCTGTTGAATGTCGTGAAGGAAGCAGTTCCTCTGGAAGCTTCTTGAAGACAAA
CAACGTCTGTAGCGACCCTTTGCAGGCAGCGGAACCCCCCACCTGGCGACAGGTGCCTCTGCGGCCAAAA
GCCACGTGTATAAGATACACCTGCAAAGGCGGCACAACCCCAGTGCCACGTTGTGAGTTGGATAGTTGTG
GAAAGAGTCAAATGGCTCTCCTAAGCGTATTCAACAAGGGGCTGAAGGATGCCCAGAAGGTACCCCATTG
TATGGGATCTGATCTGGGGCCTCGGTGCACATGCTTTACATGTGTTTAGTCGAGGTTAAAAAAACGTCTA
GGCCCCCCGAACCACGGGGACGTGGTTTTCCTTTGAAAAACACGATGATAATAGGATCGCATGCGGCGCG
CCACTAGTGATATCGCTAGCGGATCCACCACCTACAGCCCAGTGGGGTCGCTCTAGAGCGACCTCGAGGG
GGGGCTAGATAAGTAATGATCATAATCAGCCATATCACATCTGTAGAGGTTTTACTTGCTTTAAAAAACC
TCCCACACCTCCCCCTGAACCTGAAACATAAAATGAATGCAATTGTTGTTGTTAACTTGTTTATTGCAGC
TTATAATGGTTACAAATAAAGCAATAGCATCACAAATTTCACAAATAAAGCATTTTTTTCACTGCATTCT
AGTTGTGGTTTGTCCAAACTCATCAATGTATCTTATCATGTCTAGATCCGGGGGTACCGCGTCGAGAAGT
TCCTATTCCGAAGTTCCTATTCTCTAGAAAGTATAGGAACTTCGTCGACGCGAATTCGTAATCATGGTCA
TAGCTGTTTCCTGTGTGAAATTGTTATCCGCTCACAATTCCACACAACATACGAGCCGGAAGCATAAAGT
GTAAAGCCTGGGGTGCCTAATGAGTGAGCTAACTCACATTAATTGCGTTGCGCTCACTGCCCGCTTTCCA
GTCGGGAAACCTGTCGTGCCAGCTGCATTAATGAATCGGCCAACGCGCGGGGAGAGGCGGTTTGCGTATT
GGGCGCTCTTCCGCTTCCTCGCTCACTGACTCGCTGCGCTCGGTCGTTCGGCTGCGGCGAGCGGTATCAG
CTCACTCAAAGGCGGTAATACGGTTATCCACAGAATCAGGGGATAACGCAGGAAAGAACATGTGAGCAAA
AGGCCAGCAAAAGGCCAGGAACCGTAAAAAGGCCGCGTTGCTGGCGTTTTTCCATAGGCTCCGCCCCCCT
GACGAGCATCACAAAAATCGACGCTCAAGTCAGAGGTGGCGAAACCCGACAGGACTATAAAGATACCAGG
CGTTTCCCCCTGGAAGCTCCCTCGTGCGCTCTCCTGTTCCGACCCTGCCGCTTACCGGATACCTGTCCGC
CTTTCTCCCTTCGGGAAGCGTGGCGCTTTCTCATAGCTCACGCTGTAGGTATCTCAGTTCGGTGTAGGTC
GTTCGCTCCAAGCTGGGCTGTGTGCACGAACCCCCCGTTCAGCCCGACCGCTGCGCCTTATCCGGTAACT
ATCGTCTTGAGTCCAACCCGGTAAGACACGACTTATCGCCACTGGCAGCAGCCACTGGTAACAGGATTAG
CAGAGCGAGGTATGTAGGCGGTGCTACAGAGTTCTTGAAGTGGTGGCCTAACTACGGCTACACTAGAAGG
ACAGTATTTGGTATCTGCGCTCTGCTGAAGCCAGTTACCTTCGGAAAAAGAGTTGGTAGCTCTTGATCCG
GCAAACAAACCACCGCTGGTAGCGGTGGTTTTTTTGTTTGCAAGCAGCAGATTACGCGCAGAAAAAAAGG
ATCTCAAGAAGATCCTTTGATCTTTTCTACGGGGTCTGACGCTCAGTGGAACGAAAACTCACGTTAAGGG
ATTTTGGTCATGAGATTATCAAAAAGGATCTTCACCTAGATCCTTTTAAATTAAAAATGAAGTTTTAAAT
CAATCTAAAGTATATATGAGTAAACTTGGTCTGACAGTTACCAATGCTTAATCAGTGAGGCACCTATCTC
AGCGATCTGTCTATTTCGTTCATCCATAGTTGCCTGACTCCCCGTCGTGTAGATAACTACGATACGGGAG
GGCTTACCATCTGGCCCCAGTGCTGCAATGATACCGCGAGACCCACGCTCACCGGCTCCAGATTTATCAG
CAATAAACCAGCCAGCCGGAAGGGCCGAGCGCAGAAGTGGTCCTGCAACTTTATCCGCCTCCATCCAGTC
TATTAATTGTTGCCGGGAAGCTAGAGTAAGTAGTTCGCCAGTTAATAGTTTGCGCAACGTTGTTGCCATT
GCTACAGGCATCGTGGTGTCACGCTCGTCGTTTGGTATGGCTTCATTCAGCTCCGGTTCCCAACGATCAA
GGCGAGTTACATGATCCCCCATGTTGTGCAAAAAAGCGGTTAGCTCCTTCGGTCCTCCGATCGTTGTCAG
AAGTAAGTTGGCCGCAGTGTTATCACTCATGGTTATGGCAGCACTGCATAATTCTCTTACTGTCATGCCA
TCCGTAAGATGCTTTTCTGTGACTGGTGAGTACTCAACCAAGTCATTCTGAGAATAGTGTATGCGGCGAC
CGAGTTGCTCTTGCCCGGCGTCAATACGGGATAATACCGCGCCACATAGCAGAACTTTAAAAGTGCTCAT
CATTGGAAAACGTTCTTCGGGGCGAAAACTCTCAAGGATCTTACCGCTGTTGAGATCCAGTTCGATGTAA
CCCACTCGTGCACCCAACTGATCTTCAGCATCTTTTACTTTCACCAGCGTTTCTGGGTGAGCAAAAACAG
GAAGGCAAAATGCCGCAAAAAAGGGAATAAGGGCGACACGGAAATGTTGAATACTCATACTCTTCCTTTT
TCAATATTATTGAAGCATTTATCAGGGTTATTGTCTCATGAGCGGATACATATTTGAATGTATTTAGAAA
AATAAACAAATAGGGGTTCCGCGCACATTTCCCCGAAAAGTGCCACCTGACGTCTAAGAAACCATTATTA
TCATGACATTAACCTATAAAAATAGGCGTATCACGAGGCCCTTTCGTCTCGCGCGTTTCGGTGATGACGG
TGAAAACCTCTGACACATGCAGCTCCCGGAGACGGTCACAGCTTGTCTGTAAGCGGATGCCGGGAGCAGA
CAAGCCCGTCAGGGCGCGTCAGCGGGTGTTGGCGGGTGTCGGGGCTGGCTTAACTATGCGGCATCAGAGC
AGATTGTACTGAGAGTGCACCATATGCGGTGTGAAATACCGCACAGATGCGTAAGGAGAAAATACCGCAT
CAGGCGCCATTCGCCATTCAGGCTGCGCAACTGTTGGGAAGGGCGATCGGTGCGGGCCTCTTCGCTATTA
CGCCAGCTGGCGAAAGGGGGATGTGCTGCAAGGCGATTAAGTTGGGTAACGCCAGGGTTTTCCCAGTCAC
GACGTTGTAAAACGACGGCCAGTGCCAAGCTT
Features (pLannotate 1.2.2; 18 found; start..end, strand, type, name):
    532..565     +  protein_bind   lox66: Right element (RE) mutant of loxP (Araki et al., 2010). Cre-mediated recombination occurs in the 8-bp core sequence (GCATACAT). Cre recombinase
    748..833     +  misc_feature   En2 SA (fragment): splice acceptor from the mouse Engrailed 2 gene (Skarnes et al., 1992)
    863..881     -  promoter       chicken β-actin promoter (fragment): contains a 21-bp deletion relative to the standard chicken β-actin promoter
    879..1451    +  misc_feature   IRES: internal ribosome entry site (IRES) of the encephalomyocarditis virus (EMCV)
   1529..1545    +  misc_feature   MCS (fragment): pBluescript multiple cloning site
   1556..1641    +  CDS            large T antigen (fragment): large T antigen from SV40 (simian virus 40)
   1664..1785    +  polyA_signal   SV40 poly(A) signal: SV40 polyadenylation signal
   1816..1863    +  protein_bind   FRT: FLP-mediated recombination occurs in the 8-bp core sequence TCTAGAAA (Turan and Bode, 2011). FLP recombinase from the Saccharomyces cerevisiae 2μ plasmid
   1911..1927    -  protein_bind   lac operator: The lac repressor binds to the lac operator to inhibit transcription in E. coli. This inhibition can be relieved by adding lactose or isopropyl-β-D-thiogalactopyranoside (IPTG). lac repressor encoded by lacI
   1935..1965    -  promoter       lac promoter: promoter for the E. coli lac operon
   1980..2001    -  protein_bind   CAP binding site: CAP binding activates transcription in the presence of cAMP. E. coli catabolite activator protein
   2014..2106    -  CDS            lacI (fragment): lac repressor; lacI; The lac repressor binds to the lac operator to inhibit transcription in E. coli. This inhibition can be relieved by adding lactose or isopropyl-β-D-thiogalactopyranoside (IPTG).
   2289..2877    -  rep_origin     ori: high-copy-number ColE1/pMB1/pBR322/pUC origin of replication
   3048..3908    -  CDS            AmpR: β-lactamase; bla; confers resistance to ampicillin, carbenicillin, and related antibiotics
   3909..4013    -  promoter       AmpR promoter: bla
   4108..4143    +  CDS            rop (fragment): Rop protein, which maintains plasmids at low copy number; rop
   4245..4344    +  misc_feature   bom (fragment): basis of mobility region from pBR322
   4350..4504    -  CDS            lacZα (fragment): LacZα fragment of β-galactosidase; lacZ fragment
