[The description below was written by a language model from this plasmid's Addgene catalogue record and pLannotate feature annotations shown in this document.]
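Description:
pFloxin-MCS2-IRES-MCS is an empty shuttle backbone of 4,512 bp, built on pBluescript and catalogued as a mouse targeting, Cre/lox vector. It belongs to the Floxin system for genetically engineering mouse embryonic stem cells. It carries no insert. In bacteria it is maintained through a ColE1/pUC-type origin and selected with ampicillin via the β-lactamase gene and its promoter. The annotation labels this origin high-copy, but the catalogue lists the plasmid as low copy and recommends a RecA-deficient host. Remnants of the lac promoter/operator, lacI, lacZα, rop and bom are backbone leftovers with no apparent role in the payload.

The functional cassette begins with a lox66 site, a right-element mutant of loxP. Mutant lox sites of this kind are generally paired with a complementary mutant site in the genome, so that Cre-mediated insertion is strongly favoured over re-excision. Downstream lies a fragment of the mouse Engrailed 2 splice acceptor, which lets the inserted cassette be spliced into the transcript of the locus where it lands. After this, the plasmid name implies a first cloning site (MCS2), although it is not annotated in the feature table. An EMCV IRES follows, then a fragment of the pBluescript multiple cloning site, an SV40 poly(A) signal and a single FRT site for FLP recombinase. The short chicken β-actin promoter and SV40 large T antigen annotations are small fragments, probably incidental matches rather than functional elements.

This layout would allow two coding sequences to be cloned by restriction digestion, one on each side of the IRES. Both would then be expressed from a single spliced bicistronic message after Cre-mediated integration at a compatible lox-bearing locus. The record shows no mammalian promoter or selection marker within the plasmid, so expression presumably depends on the recipient locus.
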