Addgene plasmid #24642: pFloxin-MCS2-IRES-MCS
Purpose: (Empty Backbone)
Depositing lab: Jeremy Reiter. Depositing organization: University of California, San Francisco (UCSF). Publication: Floxin, a resource for genetically engineering mouse ESCs. Singla V, Hunkapiller J, Santos N, Seol AD, Norman AR, Wakenight P, Skarnes WC, Reiter JF. Nat Methods. 2010 Jan . 7(1):50-2. 10.1038/nmeth.1406 PubMed 19966808.
Backbone
  Vector backbone: pBluescript
  Backbone manufacturer: Stratagene
  Backbone size (bp): 4512
  Vector type: Mouse Targeting, Cre/Lox
Growth in bacteria
  Bacterial resistance: Ampicillin, 100 μg/mL
  Growth temperature: 37°C
  Growth strain: Stbl2
  Growth instructions: Stbl2 (Invitrogen) or any other RecA- strain 37 degrees in LB media
  Copy number: Low Copy
Gene/Insert
  Gene/Insert name: None
  Cloning method: Restriction Enzyme
  Sequencing primers: 5′ aacctctgccctttctcctc
Terms and licenses: Academic/Nonprofit Terms; Industry Terms: Not Available to Industry
How to cite: pFloxin-MCS2-IRES-MCS was a gift from Jeremy Reiter (Addgene plasmid # 24642 ; http://n2t.net/addgene:24642 ; RRID:Addgene_24642)
