>Addgene plasmid #24642 | pFloxin-MCS2-IRES-MCS | addgene partial sequence | sequence record 29072 | 24642 with lac_promoter
CACAGGAAACAGCTATGAACATGATTACGAATTCGCGTCGACGAAGTTCCTATACTTTCTAGAGAATAGG
AACTTCGGAATAGGAACTTCTCGACGCGGTACCCCCGGATCTAGACATGATAAGATACATTGATGAGTTT
GGACAAACCACAACTAGAATGCAGTGAAAAAAATGCTTTATTTGTGAAATTTGTGATGCTATTGCTTTAT
TTGTAACCATTATAAGCTGCAATAAACAAGTTAACAACAACAATTGCATTCATTTTATGTTTCAGGTTCA
GGGGGAGGTGTGGGAGGTTTTTTAAAGCAAGTAAAACCTCTACAGATGTGATATGGCTGATTATGATCAT
TACTTATCTAGCCCCCCCTCGAGGTCGCTCTAGAGCGACCCCACTGGGCTGTAGGTGGTGGATCCGCTAG
CGATATCACTAGTGGCGCGCCGCATGCGATCCTATTATCATCGTGTTTTTCAAAGGAAAACCACGTCCCC
GTGGTTCGGGGGGCCTAGACGTTTTTTTAACCTCGACTAAACACATGTAAAGCATGTGCACCGAGGCCCC
AGATCAGATCCCATACAATGGGGTACCTTCTGGGCATCCTTCAGCCCCTTGTTGAATACGCTTAGGAGAG
CCATTTGACTCTTTCCACAACTATCCAACTCACAACGTGGCACTGGGGTTGTGCCGCCTTTGCAGGTGTA
TCTTATACACGTGGCTTTTGGCCGCAGAGGCACCTGTCGCCAGGTGGGGGGTTCCGCTGCCTGCAAAGGG
TCGCTACA
